Addgene plasmid #142213: TFORF0960
Purpose: Lentiviral vector for overexpressing transcription factor ORFs with unique 24-bp barcodes. Barcodes facilitate identification of transcription factors in pooled screens.
Depositing lab: Feng Zhang. Depositing organization: Broad Institute. Publication: A transcription factor atlas of directed differentiation. Joung J, Ma S, Tay T, Geiger-Schuller KR, Kirchgatterer PC, Verdine VK, Guo B, Arias-Garcia MA, Allen WE, Singh A, Kuksenko O, Abudayyeh OO, Gootenberg JS, Fu Z, Macrae RK, Buenrostro JD, Regev A, Zhang F. Cell. 2023 Jan 5;186(1):209-229.e26. doi: 10.1016/j.cell.2022.11.026. PubMed 36608654.
Backbone
  Vector backbone: pLX_TRC317
  Backbone manufacturer: Broad Institute Genetic Perturbation Platform
  Backbone size w/o insert (bp): 8264
  Vector type: Mammalian Expression, Lentiviral
  Selectable markers: Puromycin
Growth in bacteria
  Bacterial resistance: Ampicillin, 100 μg/mL
  Growth temperature: 37°C
  Growth strain: NEB Stable
  Copy number: High Copy
Gene/Insert
  Gene/Insert name: ERG
  Species: H. sapiens (human)
  Insert size (bp): 1562
  Entrez Gene: ERG (a.k.a. LMPHM14, erg-3, p55)
  Promoter: EF1a
  Cloning method: Unknown
  Sequencing primers: 5′ GGGTGGAGACTGAAGTTAGGCCAG; 3′ CACATAGCGTAAAAGGAGCAACATAG
Terms and licenses: Academic/Nonprofit Terms; Industry Terms: Not Available to Industry
Depositor comments: NM_001243428,NM_001136154,ENST00000417133,ENST00000398919 . The transcription factor ORF portion of this plasmid was synthesized by Genewiz. Please test multiple small colonies in case of plasmid recombination. To make this collection available in a timely manner, a portion of this collection was not fully sequenced by Addgene. If an Addgene verified full plasmid sequence is not available, please contact us prior to placing an order to request the full sequence.
How to cite: TFORF0960 was a gift from Feng Zhang (Addgene plasmid # 142213 ; http://n2t.net/addgene:142213 ; RRID:Addgene_142213)
