[The description below was written by a language model from this plasmid's Addgene catalogue record and pLannotate feature annotations shown in this document.]
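Description:
TFORF0960 is a third-generation-style, self-inactivating lentiviral expression plasmid built on the pLX_TRC317 backbone, carrying the human transcription factor ERG as one member of a barcoded transcription factor ORF collection. The sequenced plasmid is 9,826 nt. In bacteria it is maintained through a high-copy ColE1/pUC-type origin and selected with ampicillin via β-lactamase; an f1 origin and remnants of a lac/lacZα cloning region flanked by T7 and T3 promoters are also present in the backbone. The record notes that the plasmid can recombine, as is common for LTR-containing vectors, and it is propagated in a recombination-reduced strain.

The viral portion begins with an RSV promoter fused to a truncated HIV-1 5' LTR, which drives production of the genomic RNA in packaging cells, followed by the Ψ packaging signal with a partial gag sequence and the Rev response element for nuclear export. Within the proviral region, an SV40 early promoter drives the puromycin N-acetyltransferase gene for selecting transduced mammalian cells. A cPPT/CTS element follows it, then the EF-1α promoter driving the ERG ORF. The annotated coding sequence is 1,434 nt, within a catalogued insert of 1,562 bp. A WPRE downstream enhances transcript expression, and the ΔU3 3' LTR renders the integrated provirus transcriptionally self-inactivating. An SV40 poly(A) signal lies beyond the LTR. The unique 24-bp barcode described in the catalogue entry is not annotated in the feature table, so its exact position is not stated. The construct is intended for constitutive ERG overexpression, with the barcode allowing identification of the transcription factor in pooled screens such as directed differentiation studies.
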