Features (pLannotate 1.2.2; 31 found; start..end, strand, type, name):
      5..231     +  promoter       RSV promoter: Rous sarcoma virus enhancer/promoter
    232..412     +  LTR            5' LTR (truncated): truncated 5' long terminal repeat (LTR) from HIV-1
    459..584     +  misc_feature   HIV-1 Ψ: packaging signal of human immunodeficiency virus type 1
    568..931     +  CDS            HIV-1 gag (fragment): gag protein from human immunodeficiency virus 1; gag
   1077..1310    +  misc_feature   RRE: The Rev response element (RRE) of HIV-1 allows for Rev-dependent mRNA export from the nucleus to the cytoplasm.
   1687..1713    +  CDS            Rev (fragment): human immunodeficiency virus 1 (HIV-1) Rev protein; rev; enhances nuclear export of unspliced and incompletely spliced viral mRNAs
   1720..1743    +  promoter       SV40 promoter (fragment): SV40 early promoter
   1744..1815    +  promoter       SV40 promoter (fragment): SV40 enhancer and early promoter
   1839..1974    +  rep_origin     SV40 ori: SV40 origin of replication
   2020..2616    +  CDS            PuroR (fragment): puromycin N-acetyltransferase; pac from Streptomyces; confers resistance to puromycin
   2665..2782    +  misc_feature   cPPT/CTS: central polypurine tract and central termination sequence of HIV-1
   2847..2913    +  CDS            small t antigen (fragment): SV40 (simian virus 40) small t antigen
   2920..4098    +  promoter       EF-1α promoter: strong constitutive promoter for human elongation factor EF-1α
   4139..5572    +  CDS            ERG: ERG_HUMAN - Experimental evidence at protein level: Swiss-Prot protein existence level 1. Transcriptional regulator. May participate in transcriptional regulation through the recruitment of SETDB1 histone methyltransferase and subsequent modification of local chromatin structure. From Homo sapiens (Human).
   5588..5641    +  promoter       U6 promoter (fragment): RNA polymerase III promoter for human U6 snRNA
   5683..6271    +  misc_feature   WPRE: woodchuck hepatitis virus posttranscriptional regulatory element
   6322..6341    +  misc_feature   cPPT/CTS (fragment): central polypurine tract and central termination sequence of HIV-1
   6343..6576    +  LTR            3' LTR (ΔU3): self-inactivating 3' long terminal repeat (LTR) from HIV-1
   6654..6775    +  polyA_signal   SV40 poly(A) signal: SV40 polyadenylation signal
   6815..6950    +  rep_origin     SV40 ori: SV40 origin of replication
   6971..6989    -  promoter       T7 promoter: promoter for bacteriophage T7 RNA polymerase
   6997..7152    +  CDS            lacZα (fragment): LacZα fragment of β-galactosidase; lacZ fragment
   7157..7585    +  rep_origin     f1 ori (sequence partly withheld): f1 bacteriophage origin of replication; arrow indicates direction of (+) strand synthesis
   7638..7742    +  promoter       AmpR promoter: bla
   7743..8603    +  CDS            AmpR: β-lactamase; bla; confers resistance to ampicillin, carbenicillin, and related antibiotics
   8774..9362    +  rep_origin     ori: high-copy-number ColE1/pMB1/pBR322/pUC origin of replication
   9545..9637    +  CDS            lacI (fragment): lac repressor; lacI; The lac repressor binds to the lac operator to inhibit transcription in E. coli. This inhibition can be relieved by adding lactose or isopropyl-β-D-thiogalactopyranoside (IPTG).
   9650..9671    +  protein_bind   CAP binding site: CAP binding activates transcription in the presence of cAMP. E. coli catabolite activator protein
   9686..9716    +  promoter       lac promoter: promoter for the E. coli lac operon
   9724..9740    +  protein_bind   lac operator: The lac repressor binds to the lac operator to inhibit transcription in E. coli. This inhibition can be relieved by adding lactose or isopropyl-β-D-thiogalactopyranoside (IPTG). lac repressor encoded by lacI
   9785..9803    +  promoter       T3 promoter: promoter for bacteriophage T3 RNA polymerase
>Addgene plasmid #142213 | TFORF0960 | addgene full sequence | sequence record 397662 | Addgene NGS Result
TTAATGTAGTCTTATGCAATACTCTTGTAGTCTTGCAACATGGTAACGATGAGTTAGCAACATGCCTTAC
AAGGAGAGAAAAAGCACCGTGCATGCCGATTGGTGGAAGTAAGGTGGTACGATCGTGCCTTATTAGGAAG
GCAACAGACGGGTCTGACATGGATTGGACGAACCACTGAATTGCCGCATTGCAGAGATATTGTATTTAAG
TGCCTAGCTCGATACATAAACGGGTCTCTCTGGTTAGACCAGATCTGAGCCTGGGAGCTCTCTGGCTAAC
TAGGGAACCCACTGCTTAAGCCTCAATAAAGCTTGCCTTGAGTGCTTCAAGTAGTGTGTGCCCGTCTGTT
GTGTGACTCTGGTAACTAGAGATCCCTCAGACCCTTTTAGTCAGTGTGGAAAATCTCTAGCAGTGGCGCC
CGAACAGGGACTTGAAAGCGAAAGGGAAACCAGAGGAGCTCTCTCGACGCAGGACTCGGCTTGCTGAAGC
GCGCACGGCAAGAGGCGAGGGGCGGCGACTGGTGAGTACGCCAAAAATTTTGACTAGCGGAGGCTAGAAG
GAGAGAGATGGGTGCGAGAGCGTCAGTATTAAGCGGGGGAGAATTAGATCGCGATGGGAAAAAATTCGGT
TAAGGCCAGGGGGAAAGAAAAAATATAAATTAAAACATATAGTATGGGCAAGCAGGGAGCTAGAACGATT
CGCAGTTAATCCTGGCCTGTTAGAAACATCAGAAGGCTGTAGACAAATACTGGGACAGCTACAACCATCC
CTTCAGACAGGATCAGAAGAACTTAGATCATTATATAATACAGTAGCAACCCTCTATTGTGTGCATCAAA
GGATAGAGATAAAAGACACCAAGGAAGCTTTAGACAAGATAGAGGAAGAGCAAAACAAAAGTAAGACCAC
CGCACAGCAAGCGGCCGCTGATCTTCAGACCTGGAGGAGGAGATATGAGGGACAATTGGAGAAGTGAATT
ATATAAATATAAAGTAGTAAAAATTGAACCATTAGGAGTAGCACCCACCAAGGCAAAGAGAAGAGTGGTG
CAGAGAGAAAAAAGAGCAGTGGGAATAGGAGCTTTGTTCCTTGGGTTCTTGGGAGCAGCAGGAAGCACTA
TGGGCGCAGCGTCAATGACGCTGACGGTACAGGCCAGACAATTATTGTCTGGTATAGTGCAGCAGCAGAA
CAATTTGCTGAGGGCTATTGAGGCGCAACAGCATCTGTTGCAACTCACAGTCTGGGGCATCAAGCAGCTC
CAGGCAAGAATCCTGGCTGTGGAAAGATACCTAAAGGATCAACAGCTCCTGGGGATTTGGGGTTGCTCTG
GAAAACTCATTTGCACCACTGCTGTGCCTTGGAATGCTAGTTGGAGTAATAAATCTCTGGAACAGATTTG
GAATCACACGACCTGGATGGAGTGGGACAGAGAAATTAACAATTACACAAGCTTAATACACTCCTTAATT
GAAGAATCGCAAAACCAGCAAGAAAAGAATGAACAAGAATTATTGGAATTAGATAAATGGGCAAGTTTGT
GGAATTGGTTTAACATAACAAATTGGCTGTGGTATATAAAATTATTCATAATGATAGTAGGAGGCTTGGT
AGGTTTAAGAATAGTTTTTGCTGTACTTTCTATAGTGAATAGAGTTAGGCAGGGATATTCACCATTATCG
TTTCAGACCCACCTCCCAACCCCGAGGGGACCCATGCATTGCATCTCAATTAGTCAGCAACCAGGTGTGG
AAAGTCCCCAGGCTCCCCAGCAGGCAGAAGTATGCAAAGCATGCGTCTCAATTAGTCAGCAACCATAGTC
CCGCCCCTAACTCCGCCCATCCCGCCCCTAACTCCGCCCAGTTCCGCCCATTCTCCGCCCCATGGCTGAC
TAATTTTTTTTATTTATGCAGAGGCCGAGGCCGCCTCGGCCTCTGAGCTATTCCAGAAGTAGTGAGGAGG
CTTTTTTGGAGGCCTAGGCTTTTGCAAAAAGCTTTCTAGAGGTACCACCGGAGCTTACCATGACCGAGTA
CAAGCCCACGGTGCGCCTCGCCACCCGCGACGACGTCCCCAGGGCCGTACGCACCCTCGCCGCCGCGTTC
GCCGACTACCCCGCCACGCGCCACACCGTCGATCCGGACCGCCACATCGAGCGGGTCACCGAGCTGCAAG
AACTCTTCCTCACGCGCGTCGGGCTCGACATCGGCAAGGTGTGGGTCGCGGACGACGGCGCCGCCGTGGC
GGTCTGGACCACGCCGGAGAGCGTCGAAGCGGGGGCGGTGTTCGCCGAGATCGGCCCGCGCATGGCCGAG
TTGAGCGGTTCCCGGCTGGCCGCGCAGCAACAGATGGAAGGCCTCCTGGCGCCGCACCGGCCCAAGGAGC
CCGCGTGGTTCCTGGCCACCGTCGGCGTCTCGCCCGACCACCAGGGCAAGGGTCTGGGCAGCGCCGTCGT
GCTCCCCGGAGTGGAGGCGGCCGAGCGCGCCGGGGTGCCCGCCTTCCTGGAGACCTCCGCGCCCCGCAAC
CTCCCCTTCTACGAGCGGCTCGGCTTCACCGTCACCGCCGACGTCGAGGTGCCCGAAGGACCGCGCACCT
GGTGCATGACCCGCAAGCCCGGTGCCAGTTAACGAATTCTAGATCTTGAGACAAATGGCAGTATTCATCC
ACAATTTTAAAAGAAAAGGGGGGATTGGGGGGTACAGTGCAGGGGAAAGAATAGTAGACATAATAGCAAC
AGACATACAAACTAAAGAATTACAAAAACAAATTACAAAAATTCAAAATTTTCGGGTTTATTACAGGGAC
AGCAGAGATCCACTTTGGCGCCGGCTCGAGGCCTGCAGGTGCAAAGATGGATAAAGTTTTAAACAGAGAG
GAATCTTTGCAGCTAATGGACCTTCTAGGTCTTGAAAGGAGTGGGAATTGGCTCCGGTGCCCGTCAGTGG
GCAGAGCGCACATCGCCCACAGTCCCCGAGAAGTTGGGGGGAGGGGTCGGCAATTGAACCGGTGCCTAGA
GAAGGTGGCGCGGGGTAAACTGGGAAAGTGATGTCGTGTACTGGCTCCGCCTTTTTCCCGAGGGTGGGGG
AGAACCGTATATAAGTGCAGTAGTCGCCGTGAACGTTCTTTTTCGCAACGGGTTTGCCGCCAGAACACAG
GTAAGTGCCGTGTGTGGTTCCCGCGGGCCTGGCCTCTTTACGGGTTATGGCCCTTGCGTGCCTTGAATTA
CTTCCACCTGGCTGCAGTACGTGATTCTTGATCCCGAGCTTCGGGTTGGAAGTGGGTGGGAGAGTTCGAG
GCCTTGCGCTTAAGGAGCCCCTTCGCCTCGTGCTTGAGTTGAGGCCTGGCCTGGGCGCTGGGGCCGCCGC
GTGCGAATCTGGTGGCACCTTCGCGCCTGTCTCGCTGCTTTCGATAAGTCTCTAGCCATTTAAAATTTTT
GATGACCTGCTGCGACGCTTTTTTTCTGGCAAGATAGTCTTGTAAATGCGGGCCAAGATCTGCACACTGG
TATTTCGGTTTTTGGGGCCGCGGGCGGCGACGGGGCCCGTGCGTCCCAGCGCACATGTTCGGCGAGGCGG
GGCCTGCGAGCGCGGCCACCGAGAATCGGACGGGGGTAGTCTCAAGCTGGCCGGCCTGCTCTGGTGCCTG
GCCTCGCGCCGCCGTGTATCGCCCCGCCCTGGGCGGCAAGGCTGGCCCGGTCGGCACCAGTTGCGTGAGC
GGAAAGATGGCCGCTTCCCGGCCCTGCTGCAGGGAGCTCAAAATGGAGGACGCGGCGCTCGGGAGAGCGG
GCGGGTGAGTCACCCACACAAAGGAAAAGGGCCTTTCCGTCCTCAGCCGTCGCTTCATGTGACTCCACGG
AGTACCGGGCGCCGTCCAGGCACCTCGATTAGTTCTCGAGCTTTTGGAGTACGTCGTCTTTAGGTTGGGG
GGAGGGGTTTTATGCGATGGAGTTTCCCCACACTGAGTGGGTGGAGACTGAAGTTAGGCCAGCTTGGCAC
TTGATGTAATTCTCCTTGGAATTTGCCCTTTTTGAGTTTGGATCTTGGTTCATTCTCAAGCCTCAGACAG
TGGTTCAAAGTTTTTTTCTTCCATTTCAGGTGTCGTGAGGCTAGCACCGCCACCATGATTCAGACTGTCC
CGGACCCAGCAGCTCATATCAAGGAAGCCTTATCAGTTGTGAGTGAGGACCAGTCGTTGTTTGAGTGTGC
CTACGGAACGCCACACCTGGCTAAGACAGAGATGACCGCGTCCTCCTCCAGCGACTATGGACAGACTTCC
AAGATGAGCCCACGCGTCCCTCAGCAGGATTGGCTGTCTCAACCCCCAGCCAGGGTCACCATCAAAATGG
AATGTAACCCTAGCCAGGTGAATGGCTCAAGGAACTCTCCTGATGAATGCAGTGTGGCCAAAGGCGGGAA
GATGGTGGGCAGCCCAGACACCGTTGGGATGAACTACGGCAGCTACATGGAGGAGAAGCACATGCCACCC
CCAAACATGACCACGAACGAGCGCAGAGTTATCGTGCCAGCAGATCCTACGCTATGGAGTACAGACCATG
TGCGGCAGTGGCTGGAGTGGGCGGTGAAAGAATATGGCCTTCCAGACGTCAACATCTTGTTATTCCAGAA
CATCGATGGGAAGGAACTGTGCAAGATGACCAAGGACGACTTCCAGAGGCTCACCCCCAGCTACAACGCC
GACATCCTTCTCTCACATCTCCACTACCTCAGAGAGACTCCTCTTCCACATTTGACTTCAGATGATGTTG
ATAAAGCCTTACAAAACTCTCCACGGTTAATGCATGCTAGAAACACAGGGGGTGCAGCTTTTATTTTCCC
AAATACTTCAGTATATCCTGAAGCTACGCAAAGAATTACAACTAGGCCAGATTTACCATATGAGCCCCCC
AGGAGATCAGCCTGGACCGGTCACGGCCACCCCACGCCCCAGTCGAAAGCTGCTCAACCATCTCCTTCCA
CAGTGCCCAAAACTGAAGACCAGCGTCCTCAGTTAGATCCTTATCAGATTCTTGGACCAACAAGTAGCCG
CCTTGCAAATCCAGGCAGTGGCCAGATCCAGCTTTGGCAGTTCCTCCTGGAGCTCCTGTCGGACAGCTCC
AACTCCAGCTGCATCACCTGGGAAGGCACCAACGGGGAGTTCAAGATGACGGATCCCGACGAGGTGGCCC
GGCGCTGGGGAGAGCGGAAGAGCAAACCCAACATGAACTACGATAAGCTCAGCCGCGCCCTCCGTTACTA
CTATGACAAGAACATCATGACCAAGGTCCATGGGAAGCGCTACGCCTACAAGTTCGACTTCCACGGGATC
GCCCAGGCCCTCCAGCCCCACCCCCCGGAGTCATCTCTGTACAAGTACCCCTCAGACCTCCCGTACATGG
GCTCCTATCACGCCCACCCACAGAAGATGAACTTTGTGGCGCCCCACCCTCCAGCCCTCCCCGTGACATC
TTCCAGTTTTTTTGCTGCCCCAAACCCATACTGGAATTCACCAACTGGGGGTATATACCCCAACACTAGG
CTCCCCACCAGCCATATGCCTTCTCATCTGGGCACTTACTACTAGTAATGAACTAGTCCGTAACTTGAAA
GTATTTCGATTTCTTGGCTTTATATATCTTGTGGAAAGGACGATCTGCCTCGAATATTGTTTAATTGACG
CGTTAAGTCGACAATCAACCTCTGGATTACAAAATTTGTGAAAGATTGACTGGTATTCTTAACTATGTTG
CTCCTTTTACGCTATGTGGATACGCTGCTTTAATGCCTTTGTATCATGCTATTGCTTCCCGTATGGCTTT
CATTTTCTCCTCCTTGTATAAATCCTGGTTGCTGTCTCTTTATGAGGAGTTGTGGCCCGTTGTCAGGCAA
CGTGGCGTGGTGTGCACTGTGTTTGCTGACGCAACCCCCACTGGTTGGGGCATTGCCACCACCTGTCAGC
TCCTTTCCGGGACTTTCGCTTTCCCCCTCCCTATTGCCACGGCGGAACTCATCGCCGCCTGCCTTGCCCG
CTGCTGGACAGGGGCTCGGCTGTTGGGCACTGACAATTCCGTGGTGTTGTCGGGGAAATCATCGTCCTTT
CCTTGGCTGCTCGCCTGTGTTGCCACCTGGATTCTGCGCGGGACGTCCTTCTGCTACGTCCCTTCGGCCC
TCAATCCAGCGGACCTTCCTTCCCGCGGCCTGCTGCCGGCTCTGCGGCCTCTTCCGCGTCTTCGCCTTCG
CCCTCAGACGAGTCGGATCTCCCTTTGGGCCGCCTCCCCGCGTCGACTTTAAGACCAATGACTTACAAGG
CAGCTGTAGATCTTAGCCACTTTTTAAAAGAAAAGGGGGGACTGGAAGGGCTAATTCACTCCCAACGAAG
ACAAGATCTGCTTTTTGCTTGTACTGGGTCTCTCTGGTTAGACCAGATCTGAGCCTGGGAGCTCTCTGGC
TAACTAGGGAACCCACTGCTTAAGCCTCAATAAAGCTTGCCTTGAGTGCTTCAAGTAGTGTGTGCCCGTC
TGTTGTGTGACTCTGGTAACTAGAGATCCCTCAGACCCTTTTAGTCAGTGTGGAAAATCTCTAGCAGTAC
GTATAGTAGTTCATGTCATCTTATTATTCAGTATTTATAACTTGCAAAGAAATGAATATCAGAGAGTGAG
AGGAACTTGTTTATTGCAGCTTATAATGGTTACAAATAAAGCAATAGCATCACAAATTTCACAAATAAAG
CATTTTTTTCACTGCATTCTAGTTGTGGTTTGTCCAAACTCATCAATGTATCTTATCATGTCTGGCTCTA
GCTATCCCGCCCCTAACTCCGCCCATCCCGCCCCTAACTCCGCCCAGTTCCGCCCATTCTCCGCCCCATG
GCTGACTAATTTTTTTTATTTATGCAGAGGCCGAGGCCGCCTCGGCCTCTGAGCTATTCCAGAAGTAGTG
AGGAGGCTTTTTTGGAGGCCTAGGGACGTACCCAATTCGCCCTATAGTGAGTCGTATTACGCGCGCTCAC
TGGCCGTCGTTTTACAACGTCGTGACTGGGAAAACCCTGGCGTTACCCAACTTAATCGCCTTGCAGCACA
TCCCCCTTTCGCCAGCTGGCGTAATAGCGAAGAGGCCCGCACCGATCGCCCTTCCCAACAGTTGCGCAGC
CTGAATGGCGAATGGG
[124 nt withheld, positions 7157-7280]
C
[91 nt withheld, positions 7282-7372]
A
[49 nt withheld, positions 7374-7422]
CCTTTGACGTTGGAGTCCACGTTCTTT
[37 nt withheld, positions 7450-7486]
ACCCTATCTCGGTCTATTCTTTTGATTTATAAGGGATTTTGCCGATTTCGGCCTATTGGTTAAAAAATGA
GCTGATTTAACAAAAATTTAACGCGAATTTTAACAAAATATTAACGCTTACAATTTAGGTGGCACTTTTC
GGGGAAATGTGCGCGGAACCCCTATTTGTTTATTTTTCTAAATACATTCAAATATGTATCCGCTCATGAG
ACAATAACCCTGATAAATGCTTCAATAATATTGAAAAAGGAAGAGTATGAGTATTCAACATTTCCGTGTC
GCCCTTATTCCCTTTTTTGCGGCATTTTGCCTTCCTGTTTTTGCTCACCCAGAAACGCTGGTGAAAGTAA
AAGATGCTGAAGATCAGTTGGGTGCACGAGTGGGTTACATCGAACTGGATCTCAACAGCGGTAAGATCCT
TGAGAGTTTTCGCCCCGAAGAACGTTTTCCAATGATGAGCACTTTTAAAGTTCTGCTATGTGGCGCGGTA
TTATCCCGTATTGACGCCGGGCAAGAGCAACTCGGTCGCCGCATACACTATTCTCAGAATGACTTGGTTG
AGTACTCACCAGTCACAGAAAAGCATCTTACGGATGGCATGACAGTAAGAGAATTATGCAGTGCTGCCAT
AACCATGAGTGATAACACTGCGGCCAACTTACTTCTGACAACGATCGGAGGACCGAAGGAGCTAACCGCT
TTTTTGCACAACATGGGGGATCATGTAACTCGCCTTGATCGTTGGGAACCGGAGCTGAATGAAGCCATAC
CAAACGACGAGCGTGACACCACGATGCCTGTAGCAATGGCAACAACGTTGCGCAAACTATTAACTGGCGA
ACTACTTACTCTAGCTTCCCGGCAACAATTAATAGACTGGATGGAGGCGGATAAAGTTGCAGGACCACTT
CTGCGCTCGGCCCTTCCGGCTGGCTGGTTTATTGCTGATAAATCTGGAGCCGGTGAGCGTGGGTCTCGCG
GTATCATTGCAGCACTGGGGCCAGATGGTAAGCCCTCCCGTATCGTAGTTATCTACACGACGGGGAGTCA
GGCAACTATGGATGAACGAAATAGACAGATCGCTGAGATAGGTGCCTCACTGATTAAGCATTGGTAACTG
TCAGACCAAGTTTACTCATATATACTTTAGATTGATTTAAAACTTCATTTTTAATTTAAAAGGATCTAGG
TGAAGATCCTTTTTGATAATCTCATGACCAAAATCCCTTAACGTGAGTTTTCGTTCCACTGAGCGTCAGA
CCCCGTAGAAAAGATCAAAGGATCTTCTTGAGATCCTTTTTTTCTGCGCGTAATCTGCTGCTTGCAAACA
AAAAAACCACCGCTACCAGCGGTGGTTTGTTTGCCGGATCAAGAGCTACCAACTCTTTTTCCGAAGGTAA
CTGGCTTCAGCAGAGCGCAGATACCAAATACTGTTCTTCTAGTGTAGCCGTAGTTAGGCCACCACTTCAA
GAACTCTGTAGCACCGCCTACATACCTCGCTCTGCTAATCCTGTTACCAGTGGCTGCTGCCAGTGGCGAT
AAGTCGTGTCTTACCGGGTTGGACTCAAGACGATAGTTACCGGATAAGGCGCAGCGGTCGGGCTGAACGG
GGGGTTCGTGCACACAGCCCAGCTTGGAGCGAACGACCTACACCGAACTGAGATACCTACAGCGTGAGCT
ATGAGAAAGCGCCACGCTTCCCGAAGGGAGAAAGGCGGACAGGTATCCGGTAAGCGGCAGGGTCGGAACA
GGAGAGCGCACGAGGGAGCTTCCAGGGGGAAACGCCTGGTATCTTTATAGTCCTGTCGGGTTTCGCCACC
TCTGACTTGAGCGTCGATTTTTGTGATGCTCGTCAGGGGGGCGGAGCCTATGGAAAAACGCCAGCAACGC
GGCCTTTTTACGGTTCCTGGCCTTTTGCTGGCCTTTTGCTCACATGTTCTTTCCTGCGTTATCCCCTGAT
TCTGTGGATAACCGTATTACCGCCTTTGAGTGAGCTGATACCGCTCGCCGCAGCCGAACGACCGAGCGCA
GCGAGTCAGTGAGCGAGGAAGCGGAAGAGCGCCCAATACGCAAACCGCCTCTCCCCGCGCGTTGGCCGAT
TCATTAATGCAGCTGGCACGACAGGTTTCCCGACTGGAAAGCGGGCAGTGAGCGCAACGCAATTAATGTG
AGTTAGCTCACTCATTAGGCACCCCAGGCTTTACACTTTATGCTTCCGGCTCGTATGTTGTGTGGAATTG
TGAGCGGATAACAATTTCACACAGGAAACAGCTATGACCATGATTACGCCAAGCGCGCAATTAACCCTCA
CTAAAGGGAACAAAAGCTGGAGCTGCAAGC
