>Addgene plasmid #142213 | TFORF0960 | depositor partial sequence | sequence record 278777 | Insert
ACCGCCACCATGATTCAGACTGTCCCGGACCCAGCAGCTCATATCAAGGAAGCCTTATCAGTTGTGAGTG
AGGACCAGTCGTTGTTTGAGTGTGCCTACGGAACGCCACACCTGGCTAAGACAGAGATGACCGCGTCCTC
CTCCAGCGACTATGGACAGACTTCCAAGATGAGCCCACGCGTCCCTCAGCAGGATTGGCTGTCTCAACCC
CCAGCCAGGGTCACCATCAAAATGGAATGTAACCCTAGCCAGGTGAATGGCTCAAGGAACTCTCCTGATG
AATGCAGTGTGGCCAAAGGCGGGAAGATGGTGGGCAGCCCAGACACCGTTGGGATGAACTACGGCAGCTA
CATGGAGGAGAAGCACATGCCACCCCCAAACATGACCACGAACGAGCGCAGAGTTATCGTGCCAGCAGAT
CCTACGCTATGGAGTACAGACCATGTGCGGCAGTGGCTGGAGTGGGCGGTGAAAGAATATGGCCTTCCAG
ACGTCAACATCTTGTTATTCCAGAACATCGATGGGAAGGAACTGTGCAAGATGACCAAGGACGACTTCCA
GAGGCTCACCCCCAGCTACAACGCCGACATCCTTCTCTCACATCTCCACTACCTCAGAGAGACTCCTCTT
CCACATTTGACTTCAGATGATGTTGATAAAGCCTTACAAAACTCTCCACGGTTAATGCATGCTAGAAACA
CAGGGGGTGCAGCTTTTATTTTCCCAAATACTTCAGTATATCCTGAAGCTACGCAAAGAATTACAACTAG
GCCAGATTTACCATATGAGCCCCCCAGGAGATCAGCCTGGACCGGTCACGGCCACCCCACGCCCCAGTCG
AAAGCTGCTCAACCATCTCCTTCCACAGTGCCCAAAACTGAAGACCAGCGTCCTCAGTTAGATCCTTATC
AGATTCTTGGACCAACAAGTAGCCGCCTTGCAAATCCAGGCAGTGGCCAGATCCAGCTTTGGCAGTTCCT
CCTGGAGCTCCTGTCGGACAGCTCCAACTCCAGCTGCATCACCTGGGAAGGCACCAACGGGGAGTTCAAG
ATGACGGATCCCGACGAGGTGGCCCGGCGCTGGGGAGAGCGGAAGAGCAAACCCAACATGAACTACGATA
AGCTCAGCCGCGCCCTCCGTTACTACTATGACAAGAACATCATGACCAAGGTCCATGGGAAGCGCTACGC
CTACAAGTTCGACTTCCACGGGATCGCCCAGGCCCTCCAGCCCCACCCCCCGGAGTCATCTCTGTACAAG
TACCCCTCAGACCTCCCGTACATGGGCTCCTATCACGCCCACCCACAGAAGATGAACTTTGTGGCGCCCC
ACCCTCCAGCCCTCCCCGTGACATCTTCCAGTTTTTTTGCTGCCCCAAACCCATACTGGAATTCACCAAC
TGGGGGTATATACCCCAACACTAGGCTCCCCACCAGCCATATGCCTTCTCATCTGGGCACTTACTACTAG
TAATGAACTAGTCCGTAACTTGAAAGTATTTCGATTTCTTGGCTTTATATATCTTGTGGAAAGGACGATC
TGCCTCGAATATTGTTTAATTG
