>Addgene plasmid #142213 | TFORF0960 | depositor partial sequence | sequence record 278778 | Barcode
TCTGCCTCGAATATTGTTTAATTG
